Addgene plasmid #222632: pCAG-mCherry-FKBP-GAP(ARHGAP29)
Purpose: Rho inactivation using rapamycin
Depositing lab: Arnold Hayer. Depositing organization: McGill University. Publication: Excitable Rho dynamics control cell shape and motility by sequentially activating ERM proteins and actomyosin contractility. Marshall-Burghardt S, Migueles-Ramirez RA, Lin Q, El Baba N, Saada R, Umar M, Mavalwala K, Hayer A. Sci Adv. 2024 Sep 6;10(36):eadn6858. doi: 10.1126/sciadv.adn6858. Epub 2024 Sep 6. PubMed 39241071.
Backbone
  Vector backbone: pCAGEN
  Backbone size w/o insert (bp): 4798
  Vector type: Mammalian Expression
Growth in bacteria
  Bacterial resistance: Ampicillin, 100 μg/mL
  Growth temperature: 37°C
  Growth strain: DH5alpha
  Copy number: High Copy
Gene/Insert
  Gene/Insert name: mCherry-FKBP-GAP(ARHGAP29)
  Species: H. sapiens (human)
  Insert size (bp): 1827
  Entrez Gene: ARHGAP29 (a.k.a. PARG1)
  Promoter: CAG
  Tag / fusion protein: mCherry-FKBP (N terminal on insert)
  Cloning method: Gibson Cloning
  Sequencing primers: 5′ pCAG-F; 3′ ACACCAGCCACCACCTTC
Terms and licenses: Academic/Nonprofit Terms; Industry Terms: Not Available to Industry
Depositor comments: ARGHAP29(668-900).
How to cite: pCAG-mCherry-FKBP-GAP(ARHGAP29) was a gift from Arnold Hayer (Addgene plasmid # 222632 ; http://n2t.net/addgene:222632 ; RRID:Addgene_222632)
