[The description below was written by a language model from this plasmid's Addgene catalogue record and pLannotate feature annotations shown in this document.]
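Description:
pCAG-mCherry-FKBP-GAP(ARHGAP29) is a mammalian expression plasmid built on the pCAGEN backbone, with a sequenced length of about 6.6 kb. It is propagated in E. coli from a high-copy ColE1/pUC-type origin and selected with ampicillin through the β-lactamase gene and its native promoter. The backbone also carries remnants of lac regulatory sequence, an SV40 origin of replication and an SV40 polyadenylation signal. No mammalian selection marker is annotated, which suggests the plasmid is intended for transient transfection.

The payload is driven by the CAG promoter, annotated here as the CMV immediate-early enhancer, the chicken β-actin promoter and a chimeric β-actin/β-globin intron, and it is terminated by the rabbit β-globin poly(A) signal. The short "HBB" fragments flanking the insert are most likely β-globin-derived backbone sequence rather than part of the designed protein. The open reading frame encodes a three-part fusion. mCherry sits at the N-terminus and provides red fluorescence to track expression and localisation. It is followed by an FKBP domain, and then by a fragment of human ARHGAP29 (PARG1) that the depositor gives as residues 668–900, containing the GAP domain. The annotation software labels the FKBP module as the F36V variant DmrB, but this may simply be a closest-match call, because the record describes rapamycin-based use.

ARHGAP29 stimulates GTP hydrolysis on Rho-family GTPases, with strong activity toward RhoA. The stated purpose is Rho inactivation using rapamycin. In chemically induced dimerisation schemes of this kind, rapamycin bridges FKBP to an FRB-tagged anchor, typically at the plasma membrane, and so recruits the GAP domain to switch off Rho acutely. The FRB partner is not part of this plasmid and would have to be supplied separately.
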