Features (pLannotate 1.2.2; 20 found; start..end, strand, type, name):
      4..383     +  enhancer       CMV enhancer: human cytomegalovirus immediate early enhancer
    385..661     +  promoter       chicken β-actin promoter: No description available
    662..1678    +  intron         chimeric intron: chimera between introns from chicken β-actin and rabbit β-globin
   1682..1744    +  CDS            HBB (fragment): HBB_COLGU - Experimental evidence at transcript level: Swiss-Prot protein existence level 2. Involved in oxygen transport from the lung to the various peripheral tissues. From Colobus guereza (Mantled guereza) (Eastern black-and-white colobus monkey).
   1739..2446    +  CDS            mCherry: mCherry is a basic (constitutively fluorescent) red fluorescent protein published in 2004, derived from Discosoma sp.. It is reported to be a very rapidly-maturing monomer with low acid sensitivity.
   2459..2779    +  CDS            DmrB: F36V mutant of FK506-binding protein FKBP12 binds synthetic ligands that do not bind wild-type FKBP
   2864..3562    +  CDS            ARHGAP29 (fragment): RHG29_HUMAN - Also known as PARG1. Experimental evidence at protein level: Swiss-Prot protein existence level 1. GTPase activator for the Rho-type GTPases by converting them to an inactive GDP-bound state. Has strong activity toward RHOA, and weaker activity toward RAC1 and CDC42. May act as a specific effector of RAP2A to regulate Rho. In concert with RASIP1, suppresses RhoA signaling and dampens ROCK and MYH9 activities in endothelial cells and plays an essential role in blood vessel tubulogenesis. From Homo sapiens (Human).
   3574..3645    +  CDS            HBB (fragment): HBB_PONPY - Experimental evidence at transcript level: Swiss-Prot protein existence level 2. Involved in oxygen transport from the lung to the various peripheral tissues. From Pongo pygmaeus (Bornean orangutan).
   3716..3771    +  polyA_signal   β-globin poly(A) signal: rabbit β-globin polyadenylation signal (Gil and Proudfoot, 1987)
   4156..4172    -  protein_bind   lac operator: The lac repressor binds to the lac operator to inhibit transcription in E. coli. This inhibition can be relieved by adding lactose or isopropyl-β-D-thiogalactopyranoside (IPTG). lac repressor encoded by lacI
   4180..4210    -  promoter       lac promoter: promoter for the E. coli lac operon
   4225..4246    -  protein_bind   CAP binding site: CAP binding activates transcription in the presence of cAMP. E. coli catabolite activator protein
   4259..4298    -  CDS            lacI (fragment): lac repressor; lacI; The lac repressor binds to the lac operator to inhibit transcription in E. coli. This inhibition can be relieved by adding lactose or isopropyl-β-D-thiogalactopyranoside (IPTG).
   4305..4327    +  promoter       SV40 promoter (fragment): SV40 enhancer and early promoter
   4351..4486    +  rep_origin     SV40 ori: SV40 origin of replication
   4506..4640    +  polyA_signal   SV40 poly(A) signal: SV40 polyadenylation signal
   4642..4696    -  CDS            lacI (fragment): lac repressor; lacI; The lac repressor binds to the lac operator to inhibit transcription in E. coli. This inhibition can be relieved by adding lactose or isopropyl-β-D-thiogalactopyranoside (IPTG).
   4879..5467    -  rep_origin     ori: high-copy-number ColE1/pMB1/pBR322/pUC origin of replication
   5638..6498    -  CDS            AmpR: β-lactamase; bla; confers resistance to ampicillin, carbenicillin, and related antibiotics
   6499..6603    -  promoter       AmpR promoter: bla
>Addgene plasmid #222632 | pCAG-mCherry-FKBP-GAP(ARHGAP29) | addgene full sequence | sequence record 438760 | Addgene NGS Result
GTCGACATTGATTATTGACTAGTTATTAATAGTAATCAATTACGGGGTCATTAGTTCATAGCCCATATAT
GGAGTTCCGCGTTACATAACTTACGGTAAATGGCCCGCCTGGCTGACCGCCCAACGACCCCCGCCCATTG
ACGTCAATAATGACGTATGTTCCCATAGTAACGCCAATAGGGACTTTCCATTGACGTCAATGGGTGGAGT
ATTTACGGTAAACTGCCCACTTGGCAGTACATCAAGTGTATCATATGCCAAGTACGCCCCCTATTGACGT
CAATGACGGTAAATGGCCCGCCTGGCATTATGCCCAGTACATGACCTTATGGGACTTTCCTACTTGGCAG
TACATCTACGTATTAGTCATCGCTATTACCATGGTCGAGGTGAGCCCCACGTTCTGCTTCACTCTCCCCA
TCTCCCCCCCCTCCCCACCCCCAATTTTGTATTTATTTATTTTTTAATTATTTTGTGCAGCGATGGGGGC
GGGGGGGGGGGGGGGCGCGCGCCAGGCGGGGCGGGGCGGGGCGAGGGGCGGGGCGGGGCGAGGCGGAGAG
GTGCGGCGGCAGCCAATCAGAGCGGCGCGCTCCGAAAGTTTCCTTTTATGGCGAGGCGGCGGCGGCGGCG
GCCCTATAAAAAGCGAAGCGCGCGGCGGGCGGGAGTCGCTGCGCGCTGCCTTCGCCCCGTGCCCCGCTCC
GCCGCCGCCTCGCGCCGCCCGCCCCGGCTCTGACTGACCGCGTTACTCCCACAGGTGAGCGGGCGGGACG
GCCCTTCTCCTCCGGGCTGTAATTAGCGCTTGGTTTAATGACGGCTTGTTTCTTTTCTGTGGCTGCGTGA
AAGCCTTGAGGGGCTCCGGGAGGGCCCTTTGTGCGGGGGGAGCGGCTCGGGGGGTGCGTGCGTGTGTGTG
TGCGTGGGGAGCGCCGCGTGCGGCTCCGCGCTGCCCGGCGGCTGTGAGCGCTGCGGGCGCGGCGCGGGGC
TTTGTGCGCTCCGCAGTGTGCGCGAGGGGAGCGCGGCCGGGGGCGGTGCCCCGCGGTGCGGGGGGGGCTG
CGAGGGGAACAAAGGCTGCGTGCGGGGTGTGTGCGTGGGGGGGTGAGCAGGGGGTGTGGGCGCGTCGGTC
GGGCTGCAACCCCCCCTGCACCCCCCTCCCCGAGTTGCTGAGCACGGCCCGGCTTCGGGTGCGGGGCTCC
GTACGGGGCGTGGCGCGGGGCTCGCCGTGCCGGGCGGGGGGTGGCGGCAGGTGGGGGTGCCGGGCGGGGC
GGGGCCGCCTCGGGCCGGGGAGGGCTCGGGGGAGGGGCGCGGCGGCCCCCGGAGCGCCGGCGGCTGTCGA
GGCGCGGCGAGCCGCAGCCATTGCCTTTTATGGTAATCGTGCGAGAGGGCGCAGGGACTTCCTTTGTCCC
AAATCTGTGCGGAGCCGAAATCTGGGAGGCGCCGCCGCACCCCCTCTAGCGGGCGCGGGGCGAAGCGGTG
CGGCGCCGGCAGGAAGGAAATGGGCGGGGAGGGCCTTCGTGCGTCGCCGCGCCGCCGTCCCCTTCTCCCT
CTCCAGCCTCGGGGCTGTCCGCGGGGGGACGGCTGCCTTCGGGGGGGACGGGGCAGGGCGGGGTTCGGCT
TCTGGCGTGTGACCGGCGGCTCTAGAGCCTCTGCTAACCATGTTCATGCCTTCTTCTTTTTCCTACAGCT
CCTGGGCAACGTGCTGGTTATTGTGCTGTCTCATCATTTTGGCAAAGAATTCACCGGTATGGTGAGCAAG
GGCGAGGAGGATAACATGGCCATCATCAAGGAGTTCATGCGCTTCAAGGTGCACATGGAGGGCTCCGTGA
ACGGCCACGAGTTCGAGATCGAGGGCGAGGGCGAGGGCCGCCCCTACGAGGGCACCCAGACCGCCAAGCT
GAAGGTGACCAAGGGTGGCCCCCTGCCCTTCGCCTGGGACATCCTGTCCCCTCAGTTCATGTACGGCTCC
AAGGCCTACGTGAAGCACCCCGCCGACATCCCCGACTACTTGAAGCTGTCCTTCCCCGAGGGCTTCAAGT
GGGAGCGCGTGATGAACTTCGAGGACGGCGGCGTGGTGACCGTGACCCAGGACTCCTCCCTGCAGGACGG
CGAGTTCATCTACAAGGTGAAGCTGCGCGGCACCAACTTCCCCTCCGACGGCCCCGTAATGCAGAAGAAG
ACCATGGGCTGGGAGGCCTCCTCCGAGCGGATGTACCCCGAGGACGGCGCCCTGAAGGGCGAGATCAAGC
AGAGGCTGAAGCTGAAGGACGGCGGCCACTACGACGCTGAGGTCAAGACCACCTACAAGGCCAAGAAGCC
CGTGCAGCTGCCCGGCGCCTACAACGTCAACATCAAGTTGGACATCACCTCCCACAACGAGGACTACACC
ATCGTGGAACAGTACGAACGCGCCGAGGGCCGCCACTCCACCGGCGGCATGGACGAGCTGTACAAGAGTG
CTGGTGGTGGAGTGCAGGTGGAAACCATCTCCCCAGGAGACGGGCGCACCTTCCCCAAGCGCGGCCAGAC
CTGCGTGGTGCACTACACCGGGATGCTTGAAGATGGAAAGAAATTTGATTCCTCCCGGGACAGAAACAAG
CCCTTTAAGTTTATGCTAGGCAAGCAGGAGGTGATCCGAGGCTGGGAAGAAGGGGTTGCCCAGATGAGTG
TGGGTCAGAGAGCCAAACTGACTATATCTCCAGATTATGCCTATGGTGCCACTGGGCACCCAGGCATCAT
CCCACCACATGCCACTCTCGTCTTCGATGTGGAGCTTCTAAAACTGGAAAGTGCTGGTGGTAGTGCTGGT
GGTAGTGCTGGTGGTAGTGCTGGTGGTAGTGCTGGTGGTCCTCGAGGTGCGGCCGCGCGAATTTTATTTG
GAGCAGAATTCACACAAGTTGCAAAAAAGGAACCAGATGGTATCCCTTTTATACTCAAAATATGTGCCTC
AGAGATTGAAAATAGAGCTTTGTGTCTACAGGGAATTTATCGTGTGTGTGGAAACAAAATAAAAACTGAA
AAATTGTGTCAAGCTTTGGAAAATGGAATGCACTTGGTAGATATTTCAGAATTTAGTTCACATGATATCT
GTGACGTCTTGAAATTATACCTTCGCCAGCTCCCAGAACCATTTATTTTATTTCGATTGTACAAGGAATT
TATAGACCTTGCAAAAGAGATCCAACATGTAAATGAAGAACAAGAGACAAAAAAGAATAGTCTTGAAGAC
AAAAAATGGCCAAATATGTGTATAGAAATAAACCGAATTCTTCTAAAAAGCAAAGACCTTCTAAGACAAT
TGCCAGCATCAAATTTTAACAGTCTTCATTTCCTTATAGTACATCTAAAGCGGGTAGTAGATCATGCAGA
AGAAAACAAGATGAACTCCAAAAACTTGGGGGTGATATTTGGACCAAGTCTCATTAGGCCAAGGCCCACA
ACTGCTCCTATCACCATCTCCTCCCTTGCAGAGTATTCAAATCAAGCACGCTTGGTAGAGTTTCTCATTA
CTTACTCACAGAAGATCTTCGATGGGTCCCTACAGCCACAAGATGTTATGTGTAGCATAGGTTAAGCGGC
CGCACTCCTCAGGTGCAGGCTGCCTATCAGAAGGTGGTGGCTGGTGTGGCCAATGCCCTGGCTCACAAAT
ACCACTGAGATCTTTTTCCCTCTGCCAAAAATTATGGGGACATCATGAAGCCCCTTGAGCATCTGACTTC
TGGCTAATAAAGGAAATTTATTTTCATTGCAATAGTGTGTTGGAATTTTTTGTGTCTCTCACTCGGAAGG
ACATATGGGAGGGCAAATCATTTAAAACATCAGAATGAGTATTTGGTTTAGAGTTTGGCAACATATGCCC
ATATGCTGGCTGCCATGAACAAAGGTTGGCTATAAAGAGGTCATCAGTATATGAAACAGCCCCCTGCTGT
CCATTCCTTATTCCATAGAAAAGCCTTGACTTGAGGTTAGATTTTTTTTATATTTTGTTTTGTGTTATTT
TTTTCTTTAACATCCCTAAAATTTTCCTTACATGTTTTACTAGCCAGATTTTTCCTCCTCTCCTGACTAC
TCCCAGTCATAGCTGTCCCTCTTCTCTTATGGAGATCCCTCGACCTGCAGCCCAAGCTTGGCGTAATCAT
GGTCATAGCTGTTTCCTGTGTGAAATTGTTATCCGCTCACAATTCCACACAACATACGAGCCGGAAGCAT
AAAGTGTAAAGCCTGGGGTGCCTAATGAGTGAGCTAACTCACATTAATTGCGTTGCGCTCACTGCCCGCT
TTCCAGTCGGGAAACCTGTCGTGCCAGCGGATCCGCATCTCAATTAGTCAGCAACCATAGTCCCGCCCCT
AACTCCGCCCATCCCGCCCCTAACTCCGCCCAGTTCCGCCCATTCTCCGCCCCATGGCTGACTAATTTTT
TTTATTTATGCAGAGGCCGAGGCCGCCTCGGCCTCTGAGCTATTCCAGAAGTAGTGAGGAGGCTTTTTTG
GAGGCCTAGGCTTTTGCAAAAAGCTAACTTGTTTATTGCAGCTTATAATGGTTACAAATAAAGCAATAGC
ATCACAAATTTCACAAATAAAGCATTTTTTTCACTGCATTCTAGTTGTGGTTTGTCCAAACTCATCAATG
TATCTTATCATGTCTGGATCCGCTGCATTAATGAATCGGCCAACGCGCGGGGAGAGGCGGTTTGCGTATT
GGGCGCTCTTCCGCTTCCTCGCTCACTGACTCGCTGCGCTCGGTCGTTCGGCTGCGGCGAGCGGTATCAG
CTCACTCAAAGGCGGTAATACGGTTATCCACAGAATCAGGGGATAACGCAGGAAAGAACATGTGAGCAAA
AGGCCAGCAAAAGGCCAGGAACCGTAAAAAGGCCGCGTTGCTGGCGTTTTTCCATAGGCTCCGCCCCCCT
GACGAGCATCACAAAAATCGACGCTCAAGTCAGAGGTGGCGAAACCCGACAGGACTATAAAGATACCAGG
CGTTTCCCCCTGGAAGCTCCCTCGTGCGCTCTCCTGTTCCGACCCTGCCGCTTACCGGATACCTGTCCGC
CTTTCTCCCTTCGGGAAGCGTGGCGCTTTCTCATAGCTCACGCTGTAGGTATCTCAGTTCGGTGTAGGTC
GTTCGCTCCAAGCTGGGCTGTGTGCACGAACCCCCCGTTCAGCCCGACCGCTGCGCCTTATCCGGTAACT
ATCGTCTTGAGTCCAACCCGGTAAGACACGACTTATCGCCACTGGCAGCAGCCACTGGTAACAGGATTAG
CAGAGCGAGGTATGTAGGCGGTGCTACAGAGTTCTTGAAGTGGTGGCCTAACTACGGCTACACTAGAAGA
ACAGTATTTGGTATCTGCGCTCTGCTGAAGCCAGTTACCTTCGGAAAAAGAGTTGGTAGCTCTTGATCCG
GCAAACAAACCACCGCTGGTAGCGGTGGTTTTTTTGTTTGCAAGCAGCAGATTACGCGCAGAAAAAAAGG
ATCTCAAGAAGATCCTTTGATCTTTTCTACGGGGTCTGACGCTCAGTGGAACGAAAACTCACGTTAAGGG
ATTTTGGTCATGAGATTATCAAAAAGGATCTTCACCTAGATCCTTTTAAATTAAAAATGAAGTTTTAAAT
CAATCTAAAGTATATATGAGTAAACTTGGTCTGACAGTTACCAATGCTTAATCAGTGAGGCACCTATCTC
AGCGATCTGTCTATTTCGTTCATCCATAGTTGCCTGACTCCCCGTCGTGTAGATAACTACGATACGGGAG
GGCTTACCATCTGGCCCCAGTGCTGCAATGATACCGCGAGACCCACGCTCACCGGCTCCAGATTTATCAG
CAATAAACCAGCCAGCCGGAAGGGCCGAGCGCAGAAGTGGTCCTGCAACTTTATCCGCCTCCATCCAGTC
TATTAATTGTTGCCGGGAAGCTAGAGTAAGTAGTTCGCCAGTTAATAGTTTGCGCAACGTTGTTGCCATT
GCTACAGGCATCGTGGTGTCACGCTCGTCGTTTGGTATGGCTTCATTCAGCTCCGGTTCCCAACGATCAA
GGCGAGTTACATGATCCCCCATGTTGTGCAAAAAAGCGGTTAGCTCCTTCGGTCCTCCGATCGTTGTCAG
AAGTAAGTTGGCCGCAGTGTTATCACTCATGGTTATGGCAGCACTGCATAATTCTCTTACTGTCATGCCA
TCCGTAAGATGCTTTTCTGTGACTGGTGAGTACTCAACCAAGTCATTCTGAGAATAGTGTATGCGGCGAC
CGAGTTGCTCTTGCCCGGCGTCAATACGGGATAATACCGCGCCACATAGCAGAACTTTAAAAGTGCTCAT
CATTGGAAAACGTTCTTCGGGGCGAAAACTCTCAAGGATCTTACCGCTGTTGAGATCCAGTTCGATGTAA
CCCACTCGTGCACCCAACTGATCTTCAGCATCTTTTACTTTCACCAGCGTTTCTGGGTGAGCAAAAACAG
GAAGGCAAAATGCCGCAAAAAAGGGAATAAGGGCGACACGGAAATGTTGAATACTCATACTCTTCCTTTT
TCAATATTATTGAAGCATTTATCAGGGTTATTGTCTCATGAGCGGATACATATTTGAATGTATTTAGAAA
AATAAACAAATAGGGGTTCCGCGCACATTTCCCCGAAAAGTGCCACCTGG
